>Addgene plasmid #210951 | pNLF1-C_FBXW7:1-707 | addgene full sequence | sequence record 423291 | Addgene NGS Result
TCAATATTGGCCATTAGCCATATTATTCATTGGTTATATAGCATAAATCAATATTGGCTATTGGCCATTG
CATACGTTGTATCTATATCATAATATGTACATTTATATTGGCTCATGTCCAATATGACCGCCATGTTGGC
ATTGATTATTGACTAGTTATTAATAGTAATCAATTACGGGGTCATTAGTTCATAGCCCATATATGGAGTT
CCGCGTTACATAACTTACGGTAAATGGCCCGCCTGGCTGACCGCCCAACGACCCCCGCCCATTGACGTCA
ATAATGACGTATGTTCCCATAGTAACGCCAATAGGGACTTTCCATTGACGTCAATGGGTGGAGTATTTAC
GGTAAACTGCCCACTTGGCAGTACATCAAGTGTATCATATGCCAAGTCCGCCCCCTATTGACGTCAATGA
CGGTAAATGGCCCGCCTGGCATTATGCCCAGTACATGACCTTACGGGACTTTCCTACTTGGCAGTACATC
TACGTATTAGTCATCGCTATTACCATGGTGATGCGGTTTTGGCAGTACACCAATGGGCGTGGATAGCGGT
TTGACTCACGGGGATTTCCAAGTCTCCACCCCATTGACGTCAATGGGAGTTTGTTTTGGCACCAAAATCA
ACGGGACTTTCCAAAATGTCGTAATAACCCCGCCCCGTTGACGCAAATGGGCGGTAGGCGTGTACGGTGG
GAGGTCTATATAAGCAGAGCTGGTTTAGTGAACCGTCAGATCACTAGAAGCTTTATTGCGGTAGTTTATC
ACAGTTAAATTGCTAACGCAGTCAGTGCTTCTGACACAACAGTCTCGAACTTAAGCTGCAGAAGTTGGTC
GTGAGGCACTGGGCAGGTAAGTATCAAGGTTACAAGACAGGTTTAAGGAGACCAATAGAAACTGGGCTTG
TCGAGACAGAGAAGACTCTTGCGTTTCTGATAGGCACCTATTGGTCTTACTGACATCCACTTTGCCTTTC
TCTCCACAGGTGTCCACTCCCAGTTCAATTACAGCTCTTAAGGCTAGAGTATTAATACGACTCACTATAG
GGCTAGCAAAGCGATCGCTTCCGAATTCGCCACCATGAATCAGGAACTGCTCTCTGTGGGCAGCAAAAGA
CGACGAACTGGAGGCTCTCTGAGAGGTAACCCTTCCTCAAGCCAGGTAGATGAAGAACAGATGAATCGTG
TGGTAGAGGAGGAACAGCAACAGCAACTCAGACAACAAGAGGAGGAGCACACTGCAAGGAATGGTGAAGT
TGTTGGAGTAGAACCTAGACCTGGAGGCCAAAATGATTCCCAGCAAGGACAGTTGGAAGAAAACAATAAT
AGATTTATTTCGGTAGATGAGGACTCCTCAGGAAACCAAGAAGAACAAGAGGAAGATGAAGAACATGCTG
GTGAACAAGATGAGGAGGATGAGGAGGAGGAGGAGATGGACCAGGAGAGTGACGATTTTGATCAGTCTGA
TGATAGTAGCAGAGAAGATGAACATACACATACTAACAGTGTCACGAACTCCAGTAGTATTGTGGACCTG
CCCGTTCACCAACTCTCCTCCCCATTCTATACAAAAACAACAAAAATGAAAAGAAAGTTGGACCATGGTT
CTGAGGTCCGCTCTTTTTCTTTGGGAAAGAAACCATGCAAAGTCTCAGAATATACAAGTACCACTGGGCT
TGTACCATGTTCAGCAACACCAACAACTTTTGGGGACCTCAGAGCAGCCAATGGCCAAGGGCAACAACGA
CGCCGAATTACATCTGTCCAGCCACCTACAGGCCTCCAGGAATGGCTAAAAATGTTTCAGAGCTGGAGTG
GACCAGAGAAATTGCTTGCTTTAGATGAACTCATTGATAGTTGTGAACCAACACAAGTAAAACATATGAT
GCAAGTGATAGAACCCCAGTTTCAACGAGACTTCATTTCATTGCTCCCTAAAGAGTTGGCACTCTATGTG
CTTTCATTCCTGGAACCCAAAGACCTGCTACAAGCAGCTCAGACATGTCGCTACTGGAGAATTTTGGCTG
AAGACAACCTTCTCTGGAGAGAGAAATGCAAAGAAGAGGGGATTGATGAACCATTGCACATCAAGAGAAG
AAAAGTAATAAAACCAGGTTTCATACACAGTCCATGGAAAAGTGCATACATCAGACAGCACAGAATTGAT
ACTAACTGGAGGCGAGGAGAACTCAAATCTCCTAAGGTGCTGAAAGGACATGATGATCATGTGATCACAT
GCTTACAGTTTTGTGGTAACCGAATAGTTAGTGGTTCTGATGACAACACTTTAAAAGTTTGGTCAGCAGT
CACAGGCAAATGTCTGAGAACATTAGTGGGACATACAGGTGGAGTATGGTCATCACAAATGAGAGACAAC
ATCATCATTAGTGGATCTACAGATCGGACACTCAAAGTGTGGAATGCAGAGACTGGAGAATGTATACACA
CCTTATATGGGCATACTTCCACTGTGCGTTGTATGCATCTTCATGAAAAAAGAGTTGTTAGCGGTTCTCG
AGATGCCACTCTTAGGGTTTGGGATATTGAGACAGGCCAGTGTTTACATGTTTTGATGGGTCATGTTGCA
GCAGTCCGCTGTGTTCAATATGATGGCAGGAGGGTTGTTAGTGGAGCATATGATTTTATGGTAAAGGTGT
GGGATCCAGAGACTGAAACCTGTCTACACACGTTGCAGGGGCATACTAATAGAGTCTATTCATTACAGTT
TGATGGTATCCATGTGGTGAGTGGATCTCTTGATACATCAATCCGTGTTTGGGATGTGGAGACAGGGAAT
TGCATTCACACGTTAACAGGGCACCAGTCGTTAACAAGTGGAATGGAACTCAAAGACAATATTCTTGTCT
CTGGGAATGCAGATTCTACAGTTAAAATCTGGGATATCAAAACAGGACAGTGTTTACAAACATTGCAAGG
TCCCAACAAGCATCAGAGTGCTGTGACCTGTTTACAGTTCAACAAGAACTTTGTAATTACCAGCTCAGAT
GATGGAACTGTAAAACTATGGGACTTGAAAACGGGTGAATTTATTCGAAACCTAGTCACATTGGAGAGTG
GGGGGAGTGGGGGAGTTGTGTGGCGGATCAGAGCCTCAAACACAAAGCTGGTGTGTGCAGTTGGGAGTCG
GAATGGGACTGAAGAAACCAAGCTGCTGGTGCTGGACTTTGATGTGGACATGAAGTCTAGATTTGGGCCC
AATTCCTGCAGGCGAGCTCTCGGCTCGAGCGGCGTCTTCACACTCGAAGATTTCGTTGGGGACTGGCGAC
AGACAGCCGGCTACAACCTGGACCAAGTCCTTGAACAGGGAGGTGTGTCCAGTTTGTTTCAGAATCTCGG
GGTGTCCGTAACTCCGATCCAAAGGATTGTCCTGAGCGGTGAAAATGGGCTGAAGATCGACATCCATGTC
ATCATCCCGTATGAAGGTCTGAGCGGCGACCAAATGGGCCAGATCGAAAAAATTTTTAAGGTGGTGTACC
CTGTGGATGATCATCACTTTAAGGTGATCCTGCACTATGGCACACTGGTAATCGACGGGGTTACGCCGAA
CATGATCGACTATTTCGGACGGCCGTATGAAGGCATCGCCGTGTTCGACGGCAAAAAGATCACTGTAACA
GGGACCCTGTGGAACGGCAACAAAATTATCGACGAGCGCCTGATCAACCCCGACGGCTCCCTGCTGTTCC
GAGTAACCATCAACGGAGTGACCGGCTGGCGGCTGTGCGAACGCATTCTGGCGTAAGGCCGCGACTCTAG
GGCATGCAAGCTGATCCGGCTGCTAACAAAGCCCGAAAGGAAGCTGAGTTGGCTGCTGCCACCGCTGAGC
AATAACTAGCATAACCCCTTGGGGCGGCCGCTTCGAGCAGACATGATAAGATACATTGATGAGTTTGGAC
AAACCACAACTAGAATGCAGTGAAAAAAATGCTTTATTTGTGAAATTTGTGATGCTATTGCTTTATTTGT
AACCATTATAAGCTGCAATAAACAAGTTAACAACAACAATTGCATTCATTTTATGTTTCAGGTTCAGGGG
GAGATGTGGGAGGTTTTTTTAAGCAAGTAAAACCTCTACAAATGTGGTAAAATCGAATTTTAACAAAATA
TTAACGCTTACAATTTCCTGATGCGGTATTTTCTCCTTACGCATCTGTGCGGTATTTCACACCGCATACG
CGGATCTGCGCAGCACCATGGCCTGAAATAACCTCTGAAAGAGGAACTTGGTTAGGTACCTTCTGAGGCG
GAAAGAACCAGCTGTGGAATGTGTGTCAGTTAGGGTGTGGAAAGTCCCCAGGCTCCCCAGCAGGCAGAAG
TATGCAAAGCATGCATCTCAATTAGTCAGCAACCAGGTGTGGAAAGTCCCCAGGCTCCCCAGCAGGCAGA
AGTATGCAAAGCATGCATCTCAATTAGTCAGCAACCATAGTCCCGCCCCTAACTCCGCCCATCCCGCCCC
TAACTCCGCCCAGTTCCGCCCATTCTCCGCCCCATGGCTGACTAATTTTTTTTATTTATGCAGAGGCCGA
GGCCGCCTCGGCCTCTGAGCTATTCCAGAAGTAGTGAGGAGGCTTTTTTGGAGGCCTAGGCTTTTGCAAA
AAGCTCGATTCTTCTGACACTAGCGCCACCATGAAGAAGCCCGAACTCACCGCTACCAGCGTTGAAAAAT
TTCTCATCGAGAAGTTCGACAGTGTGAGCGACCTGATGCAGTTGTCGGAGGGCGAAGAGAGCCGAGCCTT
CAGCTTCGATGTCGGCGGACGCGGCTATGTACTGCGGGTGAATAGCTGCGCTGATGGCTTCTACAAAGAC
CGCTACGTGTACCGCCACTTCGCCAGCGCTGCACTACCCATCCCCGAAGTGTTGGACATCGGCGAGTTCA
GCGAGAGCCTGACATACTGCATCAGTAGACGCGCCCAAGGCGTTACTCTCCAAGACCTCCCCGAAACAGA
GCTGCCTGCTGTGTTACAGCCTGTCGCCGAAGCTATGGATGCTATTGCCGCCGCCGACCTCAGTCAAACC
AGCGGCTTCGGCCCATTCGGGCCCCAAGGCATCGGCCAGTACACAACCTGGCGGGATTTCATTTGCGCCA
TTGCTGATCCCCATGTCTACCACTGGCAGACCGTGATGGACGACACCGTGTCCGCCAGCGTAGCTCAAGC
CCTGGACGAACTGATGCTGTGGGCCGAAGACTGTCCCGAGGTGCGCCACCTCGTCCATGCCGACTTCGGC
AGCAACAACGTCCTGACCGACAACGGCCGCATCACCGCCGTAATCGACTGGTCCGAAGCTATGTTCGGGG
ACAGTCAGTACGAGGTGGCCAACATCTTCTTCTGGCGGCCCTGGCTGGCTTGCATGGAGCAGCAGACTCG
CTACTTCGAGCGCCGGCATCCCGAGCTGGCCGGCAGCCCTCGTCTGCGAGCCTACATGCTGCGCATCGGC
CTGGATCAGCTCTACCAGAGCCTCGTGGACGGCAACTTCGACGATGCTGCCTGGGCTCAAGGCCGCTGCG
ATGCCATCGTCCGCAGCGGGGCCGGCACCGTCGGTCGCACACAAATCGCTCGCCGGAGCGCAGCCGTATG
GACCGACGGCTGCGTCGAGGTGCTGGCCGACAGCGGCAACCGCCGGCCCAGTACACGACCGCGCGCTAAG
GAGGTAGGTCGAGTTTAGACTCTAGCCATCACGATGGCCGCAATAAAATATCTTTATTTTCATTACATCT
GTGTGTTGGTTTTTTGTGTGAATCGATAGCGATAAGGATCCTCTTTGCGCTTGCGTTTTCCCTTGTCCAG
ATAGCCCAGTAGCTGACATTCATCCGGGGTCAGCACCGTTTCTGCGGACTGGCTTTCTACGTAATGGTTT
CTTAGACGTCAGGTGGCACTTTTCGGGGAAATGTGCGCGGAACCCCTATTTGTTTATTTTTCTAAATACA
TTCAAATATGTATCCGCTCATGAGACAATAACCCTGATAAATGCTTCAATAATATTGAAAAAGGAAGAGT
ATGAGTATTCAACATTTCCGTGTCGCCCTTATTCCCTTTTTTGCGGCATTTTGCCTTCCTGTTTTTGCTC
ACCCAGAAACGCTGGTGAAAGTAAAAGATGCTGAAGATCAGTTGGGTGCACGAGTGGGTTACATCGAACT
GGATCTCAACAGCGGTAAGATCCTTGAGAGTTTTCGCCCCGAAGAACGTTTTCCAATGATGAGCACTTTC
AAAGTTCTGCTATGTGGCGCGGTATTATCCCGTATTGACGCCGGGCAAGAGCAACTCGGTCGCCGCATAC
ACTATTCTCAGAATGACTTGGTTGAGTACTCACCAGTCACAGAAAAGCATCTTACGGATGGCATGACAGT
AAGAGAATTATGCAGTGCTGCCATAACCATGAGTGATAACACTGCGGCCAACTTACTTCTGACAACTATC
GGAGGACCGAAGGAGCTAACCGCTTTTTTGCACAACATGGGGGATCATGTAACTCGCCTTGATCGTTGGG
AACCGGAGCTGAATGAAGCCATACCAAACGACGAGCGTGACACCACGATGCCTGTAGCAATGGCAACAAC
GTTGCGCAAACTATTAACTGGCGAACTACTTACTCTAGCTTCCCGGCAACAATTAATAGACTGGATGGAG
GCGGATAAAGTTGCAGGACCACTTCTGCGCTCGGCCCTTCCGGCTGGCTGGTTTATTGCTGATAAATCTG
GAGCCGGTGAGCGTGGGTCTCGCGGTATCATTGCAGCACTGGGGCCAGATGGTAAGCCCTCCCGTATCGT
AGTTATCTACACGACGGGGAGTCAGGCAACTATGGATGAACGAAATAGACAGATCGCTGAGATAGGTGCC
TCACTGATTAAGCATTGGTAATTCGAAATGACCGACCAAGCGACGCCCAACCGGTATCAGCTCACTCAAA
GGCGGTAATACGGTTATCCACAGAATCAGGGGATAACGCAGGAAAGAACATGTGAGCAAAAGGCCAGCAA
AAGGCCAGGAACCGTAAAAAGGCCGCGTTGCTGGCGTTTTTCCATAGGCTCCGCCCCCCTGACGAGCATC
ACAAAAATCGACGCTCAAGTCAGAGGTGGCGAAACCCGACAGGACTATAAAGATACCAGGCGTTTCCCCC
TGGAAGCTCCCTCGTGCGCTCTCCTGTTCCGACCCTGCCGCTTACCGGATACCTGTCCGCCTTTCTCCCT
TCGGGAAGCGTGGCGCTTTCTCATAGCTCACGCTGTAGGTATCTCAGTTCGGTGTAGGTCGTTCGCTCCA
AGCTGGGCTGTGTGCACGAACCCCCCGTTCAGCCCGACCGCTGCGCCTTATCCGGTAACTATCGTCTTGA
GTCCAACCCGGTAAGACACGACTTATCGCCACTGGCAGCAGCCACTGGTAACAGGATTAGCAGAGCGAGG
TATGTAGGCGGTGCTACAGAGTTCTTGAAGTGGTGGCCTAACTACGGCTACACTAGAAGGACAGTATTTG
GTATCTGCGCTCTGCTGAAGCCAGTTACCTTCGGAAAAAGAGTTGGTAGCTCTTGATCCGGCAAACAAAC
CACCGCTGGTAGCGGTGGTTTTTTTGTTTGCAAGCAGCAGATTACGCGCAGAAAAAAAGGATTTCAAGAA
GATCCTTTGATCTTTTCTACGGGGTCTGACGCTCAGTGGAACGAAAACTCACGTTAAGGGATTTTGGTCA
TGAGATTATCAAAAAGGATCTTCACCTAGATCCTTTTATAGTCCGGAAATACAGGAACGCACGCTGGATG
GCCCTTCGCTGGGATGGTGAAACCATGAAAAATGGCAGCTTCAGTGGATTAAGTGGGGGTAATGTGGCCT
GTACCCTCTGGTTGCATAGGTATTCATACGGTTAAAATTTATCAGGCGCGATTGCGGCAGTTTTTCGGGT
GGTTTGTTGCCATTTTTACCTGTCTGCTGCCGTGATCGCGCTGAACGCGTTTTAGCGGTGCGTACAATTA
AGGGATTATGGTAAATCCACTTACTGTCTGCCCTCGTAGCCATCGAGATAAACCGCAGTACTCCGGCCAC
GATGCGTCCGGCGTAGAGGATCGAGATCT
Features (pLannotate 1.2.2; 20 found; start..end, strand, type, name):
    140..517     +  enhancer       CMV enhancer: human cytomegalovirus immediate early enhancer
    519..718     +  promoter       CMV promoter: human cytomegalovirus (CMV) immediate early promoter
    857..989     +  intron         chimeric intron: chimera between introns from human β-globin and immunoglobulin heavy chain genes
   1033..1051    +  promoter       T7 promoter: promoter for bacteriophage T7 RNA polymerase
   1085..3205    +  CDS            FBXW7: FBXW7_HUMAN - Also known as FBW7 From Homo sapiens (Human).
   3254..3766    +  CDS            Nluc: NanoLuc® luciferase human codon-optimized
   3799..3848    +  CDS            SET1 (fragment): solubility-enhancement tag derived from T7 phage gene 10B
   3856..3875    +  terminator     T7 terminator (fragment): transcription terminator for bacteriophage T7 RNA polymerase
   3897..4018    -  polyA_signal   SV40 poly(A) signal: SV40 polyadenylation signal
   4041..4109    -  CDS            large T antigen (fragment): large T antigen from SV40 (simian virus 40)
   4114..4146    +  rep_origin     M13 ori (fragment): M13 bacteriophage origin of replication; arrow indicates direction of (+) strand synthesis
   4147..4198    -  misc_feature   bom (fragment): basis of mobility region from pBR322
   4263..4620    +  promoter       SV40 promoter: SV40 enhancer and early promoter
   4651..5673    +  CDS            hph: KHYB_ECOLX - Experimental evidence at protein level: Swiss-Prot protein existence level 1. The aminoglycoside phosphotransferases achieve inactivation of their antibiotic substrates by phosphorylation. Only phosphorylates hygromycin and closely related compounds such as demethyl analogs and destomycin. From Escherichia coli.
   5712..5760    +  polyA_signal   poly(A) signal: synthetic polyadenylation signal
   5781..5873    -  CDS            tnpA (fragment): TN5P_ECOLX - Also known as tnp. Experimental evidence at protein level: Swiss-Prot protein existence level 1. Mediates transposition of transposon Tn5 by a 'cut and paste' mechanism. First, the monomeric transposase binds the 19 bp inverted DNA repeats flanking the transposon. Then, dimerization of the DNA- bound transposase creates a synaptic DNA complex. After nicking of the first DNA strand, excision of the transposon proceeds through a series of intermediates. The transposase then mediates the insertion of the transposon at a new site by strand transfer. The activity of the wild- type tran
   5916..6020    +  promoter       AmpR promoter: bla
   6021..6881    +  CDS            AmpR: β-lactamase; bla; confers resistance to ampicillin, carbenicillin, and related antibiotics
   7039..7627    -  rep_origin     ori: high-copy-number ColE1/pMB1/pBR322/pUC origin of replication
   7743..8026    +  misc_feature   cer region: ColE1-derived recombination site that helps to maintain plasmids as monomers
