[The description below was written by a language model from this plasmid's Addgene catalogue record and pLannotate feature annotations shown in this document.]
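Description:
pNLF1-C_FBXW7:1-707 is a mammalian expression plasmid of about 8.1 kb, built on the commercial pNLF1-C backbone, which is designed for making C-terminal NanoLuc luciferase fusions. It is maintained in E. coli through a high-copy ColE1/pUC-type origin with ampicillin resistance (β-lactamase under its own promoter). A ColE1 cer site is also annotated, which helps keep the plasmid in monomeric form. For selection in mammalian cells, it carries a hygromycin phosphotransferase gene driven by the SV40 enhancer/early promoter and followed by a synthetic polyadenylation signal.

The payload is the wild-type, full-length human FBXW7 coding sequence (residues M1–K707, 2,121 bp). It was derived from a Mammalian Gene Collection clone and inserted by ligation-independent cloning between EcoRI and XbaI sites, both of which are retained. Transcription is driven by the CMV immediate-early enhancer and promoter, followed by a chimeric β-globin/immunoglobulin intron that generally improves expression. A T7 promoter sits just upstream of the open reading frame. FBXW7 is joined through a short linker to human codon-optimized NanoLuc, and the transcript ends at an SV40 poly(A) signal. Several short annotated fragments (SET1, T7 terminator, large T antigen, M13 ori, bom, tnpA) look like partial matches to backbone sequence rather than functional elements.

The construct expresses FBXW7, a WD40 repeat-containing protein, as a luminescent fusion in mammalian cells. It was deposited with a study assessing the ligandability of WD40 repeat proteins. The record does not name the assay, but NanoLuc fusions like this one are commonly used as energy donors in BRET-based target-engagement or interaction experiments.
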