Addgene plasmid #210951: pNLF1-C_FBXW7:1-707
Purpose: Mammalian expression of full-length human FBXW7. C-terminal NanoLuc luciferase tag.
Depositing lab: Cheryl Arrowsmith. Publication: A Target Class Ligandability Evaluation of WD40 Repeat-Containing Proteins. Ackloo S, Li F, Szewczyk M, Seitova A, Loppnau P, Zeng H, Xu J, Ahmad S, Arnautova YA, Baghaie AJ, Beldar S, Bolotokova A, Centrella PA, Chau I, Clark MA, Cuozzo JW, Dehghani-Tafti S, Disch JS, Dong A, Dumas A, Feng JA, Ghiabi P, Gibson E, Gilmer J, Goldman B, Green SR, Guie MA, Guilinger JP, Harms N, Herasymenko O, Houliston S, Hutchinson A, Kearnes S, Keefe AD, Kimani SW, Kramer T, Kutera M, Kwak HA, Lento C, Li Y, Liu J, Loup J, Machado RAC, Mulhern CJ, Perveen S, Righetto GL, Riley P, Shrestha S, Sigel EA, Silva M, Sintchak MD, Slakman BL, Taylor RD, Thompson J, Torng W, Underkoffler C, von Rechenberg M, Walsh RT, Watson I, Wilson DJ, Wolf E, Yadav M, Yazdi AK, Zhang J, Zhang Y, Santhakumar V, Edwards AM, Barsyte-Lovejoy D, Schapira M, Brown PJ, Halabelian L, Arrowsmith CH. J Med Chem. 2025 Jan 23;68(2):1092-1112. doi: 10.1021/acs.jmedchem.4c02010. Epub 2024 Nov 4. PubMed 39495097.
Backbone
  Vector backbone: pNLF1-C
  Backbone manufacturer: Promega
  Vector type: Mammalian Expression
  Selectable markers: Hygromycin
Growth in bacteria
  Bacterial resistance: Ampicillin, 100 μg/mL
  Growth temperature: 37°C
  Growth strain: DH5alpha
  Copy number: High Copy
Gene/Insert
  Gene/Insert name: FBXW7:M1-K707
  Species: H. sapiens (human)
  Insert size (bp): 2121
  Mutation: wild type
  Entrez Gene: FBXW7 (a.k.a. AGO, CDC4, DEDHIL, FBW6, FBW7, FBX30, FBXO30, FBXW6, SEL-10, SEL10, hAgo, hCdc4)
  Promoter: CMV
  Tag / fusion protein: NanoLuc luciferase (C terminal on insert)
  Cloning method: Ligation Independent Cloning
  Sequencing primers: 5′ ttacagctcttaaggctagag; 3′ agccggctgtctgtcgccag
Resource information
  A portion of this plasmid was derived from a plasmid made by: Mammalian Gene Collection (BC117244)
Terms and licenses: Academic/Nonprofit Terms; Industry Terms: Not Available to Industry
Depositor comments: 5' Cloning Site: EcoR1 (not destroyed), 3' Cloning Site: Xba1 (not destroyed). C terminal tag: srfgpnscrralgssgvftledfvgdwrqtagynldqvleqggvsslfqnlgvsvtpiqrivlsgenglkidihviipyeglsgdqmgqiekifkvvypvddhhfkvilhygtlvidgvtpnmidyfgrpyegiavfdgkkitvtgtlwngnkiiderlinpdgsllfrvtingvtgwrlcerila.
How to cite: pNLF1-C_FBXW7:1-707 was a gift from Cheryl Arrowsmith (Addgene plasmid # 210951 ; http://n2t.net/addgene:210951 ; RRID:Addgene_210951)
