>Addgene plasmid #210951 | pNLF1-C_FBXW7:1-707 | depositor partial sequence | sequence record 411382 | Insert sequence
ATGAATCAGGAACTGCTCTCTGTGGGCAGCAAAAGACGACGAACTGGAGGCTCTCTGAGAGGTAACCCTT
CCTCAAGCCAGGTAGATGAAGAACAGATGAATCGTGTGGTAGAGGAGGAACAGCAACAGCAACTCAGACA
ACAAGAGGAGGAGCACACTGCAAGGAATGGTGAAGTTGTTGGAGTAGAACCTAGACCTGGAGGCCAAAAT
GATTCCCAGCAAGGACAGTTGGAAGAAAACAATAATAGATTTATTTCGGTAGATGAGGACTCCTCAGGAA
ACCAAGAAGAACAAGAGGAAGATGAAGAACATGCTGGTGAACAAGATGAGGAGGATGAGGAGGAGGAGGA
GATGGACCAGGAGAGTGACGATTTTGATCAGTCTGATGATAGTAGCAGAGAAGATGAACATACACATACT
AACAGTGTCACGAACTCCAGTAGTATTGTGGACCTGCCCGTTCACCAACTCTCCTCCCCATTCTATACAA
AAACAACAAAAATGAAAAGAAAGTTGGACCATGGTTCTGAGGTCCGCTCTTTTTCTTTGGGAAAGAAACC
ATGCAAAGTCTCAGAATATACAAGTACCACTGGGCTTGTACCATGTTCAGCAACACCAACAACTTTTGGG
GACCTCAGAGCAGCCAATGGCCAAGGGCAACAACGACGCCGAATTACATCTGTCCAGCCACCTACAGGCC
TCCAGGAATGGCTAAAAATGTTTCAGAGCTGGAGTGGACCAGAGAAATTGCTTGCTTTAGATGAACTCAT
TGATAGTTGTGAACCAACACAAGTAAAACATATGATGCAAGTGATAGAACCCCAGTTTCAACGAGACTTC
ATTTCATTGCTCCCTAAAGAGTTGGCACTCTATGTGCTTTCATTCCTGGAACCCAAAGACCTGCTACAAG
CAGCTCAGACATGTCGCTACTGGAGAATTTTGGCTGAAGACAACCTTCTCTGGAGAGAGAAATGCAAAGA
AGAGGGGATTGATGAACCATTGCACATCAAGAGAAGAAAAGTAATAAAACCAGGTTTCATACACAGTCCA
TGGAAAAGTGCATACATCAGACAGCACAGAATTGATACTAACTGGAGGCGAGGAGAACTCAAATCTCCTA
AGGTGCTGAAAGGACATGATGATCATGTGATCACATGCTTACAGTTTTGTGGTAACCGAATAGTTAGTGG
TTCTGATGACAACACTTTAAAAGTTTGGTCAGCAGTCACAGGCAAATGTCTGAGAACATTAGTGGGACAT
ACAGGTGGAGTATGGTCATCACAAATGAGAGACAACATCATCATTAGTGGATCTACAGATCGGACACTCA
AAGTGTGGAATGCAGAGACTGGAGAATGTATACACACCTTATATGGGCATACTTCCACTGTGCGTTGTAT
GCATCTTCATGAAAAAAGAGTTGTTAGCGGTTCTCGAGATGCCACTCTTAGGGTTTGGGATATTGAGACA
GGCCAGTGTTTACATGTTTTGATGGGTCATGTTGCAGCAGTCCGCTGTGTTCAATATGATGGCAGGAGGG
TTGTTAGTGGAGCATATGATTTTATGGTAAAGGTGTGGGATCCAGAGACTGAAACCTGTCTACACACGTT
GCAGGGGCATACTAATAGAGTCTATTCATTACAGTTTGATGGTATCCATGTGGTGAGTGGATCTCTTGAT
ACATCAATCCGTGTTTGGGATGTGGAGACAGGGAATTGCATTCACACGTTAACAGGGCACCAGTCGTTAA
CAAGTGGAATGGAACTCAAAGACAATATTCTTGTCTCTGGGAATGCAGATTCTACAGTTAAAATCTGGGA
TATCAAAACAGGACAGTGTTTACAAACATTGCAAGGTCCCAACAAGCATCAGAGTGCTGTGACCTGTTTA
CAGTTCAACAAGAACTTTGTAATTACCAGCTCAGATGATGGAACTGTAAAACTATGGGACTTGAAAACGG
GTGAATTTATTCGAAACCTAGTCACATTGGAGAGTGGGGGGAGTGGGGGAGTTGTGTGGCGGATCAGAGC
CTCAAACACAAAGCTGGTGTGTGCAGTTGGGAGTCGGAATGGGACTGAAGAAACCAAGCTGCTGGTGCTG
GACTTTGATGTGGACATGAAG
